>Addgene plasmid #246871 | pRSETA-mScarlet3-S2 | addgene full sequence | sequence record 495596 | Addgene NGS Result
GATCTCGATCCCGCGAAATTAATACGACTCACTATAGGGAGACCACAACGGTTTCCCTCTAGAAATAATT
TTGTTTAACTTTAAGAAGGAGATATACATATGCGGGGTTCTCATCATCATCATCATCATGGTATGGCTAG
CATGACTGGTGGACAGCAAATGGGTCGGGATCTGTACGACGATGACGATAAGGATCGATGGGGATCCATG
GATAGCACCGAGGCAGTGATCAAGGAGTTCATGCGGTTCAAGGTGCACATGGAGGGCTCCATGAACGGCC
ACGAGTTCGAGATCGAGGGCGAGGGCGAGGGCCGCCCCTACGAGGGCACCCAGACCGCCAAGCTGAGGGT
GACCAAGGGTGGCCCCCTGCCCTTCTCCTGGGACATCCTGTCCCCTCAGTTCCAGTACGGCTCCAGGGCC
TTCACGAAGCACCCCGCCGACATCCCCGACTACTGGAAGCAGTCCTTCCCCGAGGGCTTCAAGTGGGAGC
GCGTGATGAACTTCGAGGACGGCGGCGCCGTGTCCGTGGCCCAGGACACCTCCCTGGAGGACGGCACCCT
GATCTACAAGGTGAAGCTCCGCGGCACCAACTTCCCTCCTGACGGCCCCGTAATGCAGAAGAAGACAATG
GGCTGGGAAGCATCCACCGAGCGGTTGTACCCCGAGGACGTCGTGCTGAAGGGCGACATTAAGCACGCCC
TGCGCCTGAAGGACGGCGGCCGCTACCTGGCGGACTTCAAGACCACCTACAGGGCCAAGAAGCCCGTGCA
GATGCCCGGCGCCTTCAACATCGACCGCAAGTTGGACATCACATCCCACAACGAGGACTACACCGTGGTG
GAACAGTACGAACGCTCCGTGGCCCGCCACTCCACCGGCGGCTCCGGTGGCTCCTAAGAATTCGAAGCTT
GATCCGGCTGCTAACAAAGCCCGAAAGGAAGCTGAGTTGGCTGCTGCCACCGCTGAGCAATAACTAGCAT
AACCCCTTGGGGCCTCTAAACGGGTCTTGAGGGGTTTTTTGCTGAAAGGAGGAACTATATCCGGATCTGG
CGTAATAGCGAAGAGGCCCGCACCGATCGCCCTTCCCAACAGTTGCGCAGCCTGAATGGCGAATGGG
[124 nt withheld, positions 1118-1241]
C
[91 nt withheld, positions 1243-1333]
A
[49 nt withheld, positions 1335-1383]
CCTTTGACGTTGGAGTCCACGTTCTTT
[37 nt withheld, positions 1411-1447]
ACCCTATCTCGGTCTATTCTTTTGATTTATAAGGGATTTTGCCGATTTCGGCCTATTGGTTAAAAAATGA
GCTGATTTAACAAAAATTTAACGCGAATTTTAACAAAATATTAACGCTTACAATTTAGGTGGCACTTTTC
GGGGAAATGTGCGCGGAACCCCTATTTGTTTATTTTTCTAAATACATTCAAATATGTATCCGCTCATGAG
ACAATAACCCTGATAAATGCTTCAATAATATTGAAAAAGGAAGAGTATGAGTATTCAACATTTCCGTGTC
GCCCTTATTCCCTTTTTTGCGGCATTTTGCCTTCCTGTTTTTGCTCACCCAGAAACGCTGGTGAAAGTAA
AAGATGCTGAAGATCAGTTGGGTGCACGAGTGGGTTACATCGAACTGGATCTCAACAGCGGTAAGATCCT
TGAGAGTTTTCGCCCCGAAGAACGTTTTCCAATGATGAGCACTTTTAAAGTTCTGCTATGTGGCGCGGTA
TTATCCCGTATTGACGCCGGGCAAGAGCAACTCGGTCGCCGCATACACTATTCTCAGAATGACTTGGTTG
AGTACTCACCAGTCACAGAAAAGCATCTTACGGATGGCATGACAGTAAGAGAATTATGCAGTGCTGCCAT
AACCATGAGTGATAACACTGCGGCCAACTTACTTCTGACAACGATCGGAGGACCGAAGGAGCTAACCGCT
TTTTTGCACAACATGGGGGATCATGTAACTCGCCTTGATCGTTGGGAACCGGAGCTGAATGAAGCCATAC
CAAACGACGAGCGTGACACCACGATGCCTGTAGCAATGGCAACAACGTTGCGCAAACTATTAACTGGCGA
ACTACTTACTCTAGCTTCCCGGCAACAATTAATAGACTGGATGGAGGCGGATAAAGTTGCAGGACCACTT
CTGCGCTCGGCCCTTCCGGCTGGCTGGTTTATTGCTGATAAATCTGGAGCCGGTGAGCGTGGGTCTCGCG
GTATCATTGCAGCACTGGGGCCAGATGGTAAGCCCTCCCGTATCGTAGTTATCTACACGACGGGGAGTCA
GGCAACTATGGATGAACGAAATAGACAGATCGCTGAGATAGGTGCCTCACTGATTAAGCATTGGTAACTG
TCAGACCAAGTTTACTCATATATACTTTAGATTGATTTAAAACTTCATTTTTAATTTAAAAGGATCTAGG
TGAAGATCCTTTTTGATAATCTCATGACCAAAATCCCTTAACGTGAGTTTTCGTTCCACTGAGCGTCAGA
CCCCGTAGAAAAGATCAAAGGATCTTCTTGAGATCCTTTTTTTCTGCGCGTAATCTGCTGCTTGCAAACA
AAAAAACCACCGCTACCAGCGGTGGTTTGTTTGCCGGATCAAGAGCTACCAACTCTTTTTCCGAAGGTAA
CTGGCTTCAGCAGAGCGCAGATACCAAATACTGTTCTTCTAGTGTAGCCGTAGTTAGGCCACCACTTCAA
GAACTCTGTAGCACCGCCTACATACCTCGCTCTGCTAATCCTGTTACCAGTGGCTGCTGCCAGTGGCGAT
AAGTCGTGTCTTACCGGGTTGGACTCAAGACGATAGTTACCGGATAAGGCGCAGCGGTCGGGCTGAACGG
GGGGTTCGTGCACACAGCCCAGCTTGGAGCGAACGACCTACACCGAACTGAGATACCTACAGCGTGAGCT
ATGAGAAAGCGCCACGCTTCCCGAAGGGAGAAAGGCGGACAGGTATCCGGTAAGCGGCAGGGTCGGAACA
GGAGAGCGCACGAGGGAGCTTCCAGGGGGAAACGCCTGGTATCTTTATAGTCCTGTCGGGTTTCGCCACC
TCTGACTTGAGCGTCGATTTTTGTGATGCTCGTCAGGGGGGCGGAGCCTATGGAAAAACGCCAGCAACGC
GGCCTTTTTACGGTTCCTGGCCTTTTGCTGGCCTTTTGCTCACATGTTCTTTCCTGCGTTATCCCCTGAT
TCTGTGGATAACCGTATTACCGCCTTTGAGTGAGCTGATACCGCTCGCCGCAGCCGAACGACCGAGCGCA
GCGAGTCAGTGAGCGAGGAAGCGGAAGAGCGCCCAATACGCAAACCGCCTCTCCCCGCGCGTTGGCCGAT
TCATTAATGCAG
Features (pLannotate 1.2.2; 14 found; start..end, strand, type, name):
     20..38      +  promoter       T7 promoter: promoter for bacteriophage T7 RNA polymerase
     70..92      +  RBS            RBS: efficient ribosome binding site from bacteriophage T7 gene 10 (Olins and Rangwala, 1989)
    112..132     +  CDS            capTEV™ (fragment): composite tag for in vivo biotinylation, TEV protease cleavage, and 6xHis tagging
    133..165     +  CDS            T7 tag (gene 10 leader): leader peptide from bacteriophage T7 gene 10 promotes efficient translation in E. coli
    169..192     +  CDS            Xpress™ tag: Xpress™ epitope tag, including an enterokinase recognition and cleavage site
    208..878     +  CDS            mScarlet-2I (fragment): mScarlet-I derivative in which the N- and C-termini have been modified to reduce cytotoxicity (Valbuena et al., 2020) preserves the original mammalian codon optimization
    917..966     +  CDS            SET1 (fragment): solubility-enhancement tag derived from T7 phage gene 10B
    974..1021    +  terminator     T7 terminator: transcription terminator for bacteriophage T7 RNA polymerase
   1047..1113    +  CDS            lacZα (fragment): LacZα fragment of β-galactosidase; lacZ fragment
   1118..1546    +  rep_origin     f1 ori (sequence partly withheld): f1 bacteriophage origin of replication; arrow indicates direction of (+) strand synthesis
   1599..1703    +  promoter       AmpR promoter: bla
   1704..2564    +  CDS            AmpR: β-lactamase; bla; confers resistance to ampicillin, carbenicillin, and related antibiotics
   2735..3323    +  rep_origin     ori: high-copy-number ColE1/pMB1/pBR322/pUC origin of replication
   3506..3559    +  CDS            lacI (fragment): lac repressor; lacI; The lac repressor binds to the lac operator to inhibit transcription in E. coli. This inhibition can be relieved by adding lactose or isopropyl-β-D-thiogalactopyranoside (IPTG).
