[The description below was written by a language model from this plasmid's Addgene catalogue record and pLannotate feature annotations shown in this document.]
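Description:
pRSETA-mScarlet3-S2 is a bacterial expression plasmid for producing mScarlet3-S2, a synthetic monomeric red fluorescent protein, in E. coli. The backbone is recorded as "pRSRTA", which from the plasmid name appears to be pRSET-A. The sequenced construct is about 3.6 kb, consistent with a 2.9 kb backbone plus a 687 bp insert. It replicates from a high-copy ColE1/pUC-type origin and is selected with ampicillin through a β-lactamase gene driven by its own promoter. An f1 phage origin is also present, which in principle allows single-stranded DNA production with helper phage.

The expression cassette begins with a T7 promoter and the efficient ribosome binding site from phage T7 gene 10, so transcription requires a host that supplies T7 RNA polymerase. The open reading frame begins with an N-terminal leader: a 6xHis tag (annotated by the software as a fragment of a composite His-containing tag), the T7 gene 10 leader peptide that favours translation, and the Xpress epitope, which includes an enterokinase cleavage site for removing the leader. The fluorescent protein coding sequence follows, cloned between BamHI and EcoRI sites that remain intact. The automated annotation labels it as a fragment of a related mScarlet-I derivative, reflecting sequence similarity rather than identity. A T7 terminator closes the unit. The short lacZα, lacI and solubility-tag matches are backbone remnants, not functional genes.

The stated purpose is simply expression of mScarlet3-S2. The design suits His-tag affinity purification of recombinant protein for in vitro characterisation, and the associated publication describes a highly photostable red fluorescent protein for STED and SIM super-resolution imaging.
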