Addgene plasmid #246871: pRSETA-mScarlet3-S2
Purpose: Expression of mScarlet3-S2
Depositing lab: Pingyong Xu. Depositing organization: Institute of Biophysics, Chinese Academy of Sciences. Publication: A highly photostable monomeric red fluorescent protein for dual-color 3D STED and time-lapse 3D SIM imaging. Ding Y, He W, Wang K, Xue F, Zheng K, Zhao S, Qi D, Li T, Xia P, Pan L, Chen L, Chen Z, Yuan L, Xu P. Nat Methods. 2025 Nov 26. doi: 10.1038/s41592-025-02962-2. PubMed 41299071.
Backbone
  Vector backbone: pRSRTA
  Backbone size w/o insert (bp): 2872
  Vector type: Bacterial Expression
Growth in bacteria
  Bacterial resistance: Ampicillin, 100 μg/mL
  Growth temperature: 37°C
  Growth strain: DH5alpha
  Copy number: High Copy
Gene/Insert
  Gene/Insert name: mScarlet3-S2
  Species: Synthetic
  Insert size (bp): 687
  Promoter: T7
  Tag / fusion protein: 6xHis (N terminal on insert)
  Cloning method: Restriction Enzyme; 5′ cloning site BamH_ (not destroyed); 3′ cloning site EcoR_ (not destroyed)
  Sequencing primers: 5′ T7; 3′ T7t
Terms and licenses: Academic/Nonprofit Terms; Industry Terms: Not Available to Industry
How to cite: pRSETA-mScarlet3-S2 was a gift from Pingyong Xu (Addgene plasmid # 246871 ; http://n2t.net/addgene:246871 ; RRID:Addgene_246871)
